Addgene plasmid #212857: pCYP24
Purpose: Expresses the Streptomyces cyslabdanicus LRD-modifying cytochrome P450 enzyme
Depositing lab: Christopher Voigt. Depositing organization: Massachusetts Institute of Technology. Publication: Design of a redox-proficient Escherichia coli for screening terpenoids and modifying cytochrome P450s. Lin GM, Voigt CA. Nature Catalysis. 6, 1016–1029 (2023). https://doi.org/10.1038/s41929-023-01049-5.
Backbone
  Vector backbone: pCYP
  Vector type: Bacterial Expression
Growth in bacteria
  Bacterial resistance: Kanamycin, 50 μg/mL
  Growth temperature: 37°C
  Growth strain: DH5alpha
  Copy number: High Copy
Gene/Insert
  Gene/Insert name: cytochrome P450 (alt name: Uniprot ID: A0A0H5B5M5)
  Species: Streptomyces cyslabdanicus
  Promoter: PcymRC
  Cloning method: Unknown
Resource information
  A portion of this plasmid was derived from a plasmid made by: codon optimized and synthesized by vendors
Terms and licenses: Academic/Nonprofit Terms; Industry Terms: Not Available to Industry
How to cite: pCYP24 was a gift from Christopher Voigt (Addgene plasmid # 212857 ; http://n2t.net/addgene:212857 ; RRID:Addgene_212857)
