[The description below was written by a language model from this plasmid's Addgene catalogue record and pLannotate feature annotations shown in this document.]
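Description:
pCYP24 is a 4,569-nt bacterial expression plasmid built on the pCYP backbone for producing a cytochrome P450 from Streptomyces cyslabdanicus in E. coli. The catalogue describes the enzyme as an "LRD-modifying" P450 and does not expand the abbreviation. The coding sequence was codon optimized and synthesized commercially. Selection is by kanamycin, through the aph(3')-Ia aminoglycoside phosphotransferase gene. The only complete replication origin annotated is p15A, which is compatible with ColE1-type plasmids and so allows co-maintenance with other constructs. p15A is usually regarded as medium copy, whereas the catalogue lists the plasmid as high copy. The short bom, RSF ori, tet promoter and TcR fragments appear to be backbone remnants or partial homology matches rather than functional parts.

Expression is driven by the PcymRC promoter, which corresponds in the feature table to two copies of the CuO operator, the binding site for the CymR repressor from the Pseudomonas putida p-cymene/cumate degradation system. The plasmid carries its own cymR gene, preceded by a fragment of the lacIq promoter, so repression is self-contained and transcription should be relieved by adding cumate. Directly downstream of the operators is a type III hammerhead ribozyme. Such an element commonly serves as a self-cleaving insulator that trims the 5' leader, making translation less dependent on promoter context. The P450 open reading frame itself was not annotated, but presumably occupies the unlabelled stretch between the ribozyme and the cymR cassette. According to the associated publication title, the plasmid belongs to work on a redox-proficient E. coli for screening terpenoids and the cytochrome P450s that modify them.
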