Features (pLannotate 1.2.2; 12 found; start..end, strand, type, name):
     28..54      +  misc_feature   bom (fragment): basis of mobility region from pBR322
    153..208     -  rep_origin     RSF ori (fragment): Plasmids containing the RSF 1030 origin of replication can be propagated in E. coli cells that contain additional plasmids with compatible origins.
    296..841     -  rep_origin     p15A ori: Plasmids containing the medium-copy-number p15A origin of replication can be propagated in E. coli cells that contain a second plasmid with the ColE1 origin.
    930..1745    -  CDS            KanR: aminoglycoside phosphotransferase; aph(3')-Ia; confers resistance to kanamycin in bacteria or G418 (Geneticin®) in eukaryotes
   1922..1949    +  protein_bind   CuO: CymR-binding P2 operator sequence from the p-cmt operon of Pseudomonas putida (Mullick et al., 2006) CymR
   1980..2007    +  protein_bind   CuO: CymR-binding P2 operator sequence from the p-cmt operon of Pseudomonas putida (Mullick et al., 2006) CymR
   2011..2066    +  ncRNA          Hammerhead 3: Accession: RF00008 - Hammerhead ribozyme (type III)
   3604..3677    +  promoter       lacIq promoter (fragment): lacI (mutant); In the lacIq allele, a single base change in the promoter boosts expression of the lacI gene about 10-fold.
   3678..4286    +  CDS            cymR: CYMR_PSEPU - Experimental evidence at transcript level: Swiss-Prot protein existence level 2. Involved in the repression of the cym and cmt operons which are responsible of the p-cymene degradation. From Pseudomonas putida (Arthrobacter siderocapsulatus).
   4391..4409    -  promoter       tet promoter (fragment): E. coli promoter for tetracycline efflux protein gene
   4419..4539    +  CDS            TcR (fragment): tetracycline efflux protein; tet; confers resistance to tetracycline
   4558..11      -  rep_origin     RSF ori (fragment) (across the origin): Plasmids containing the RSF 1030 origin of replication can be propagated in E. coli cells that contain additional plasmids with compatible origins.
>Addgene plasmid #212857 | pCYP24 | addgene full sequence | sequence record 424242 | Addgene NGS Result
ACTGACTCGCTGCACGAGGCAGACCTCAGCGCTAGCGGAGTGTATACTGGCTTACTATGTTGGCACTGAT
GAGGGTGTCAGTGAAGTGCTTCATGTGGCAGGAGAAAAAAGGCTGCACCGGTGCGTCAGCAGAATATGTG
ATACAGGATATATTCCGCTTCCTCGCTCACTGACTCGCTACGCTCGGTCGTTCGACTGCGGCGAGCGGAA
ATGGCTTACGAACGGGGCGGAGATTTCCTGGAAGATGCCAGGAAGATACTTAACAGGGAAGTGAGAGGGC
CGCGGCAAAGCCGTTTTTCCATAGGCTCCGCCCCCCTGACAAGCATCACGAAATCTGACGCTCAAATCAG
TGGTGGCGAAACCCGACAGGACTATAAAGATACCAGGCGTTTCCCCCTGGCGGCTCCCTCGTGCGCTCTC
CTGTTCCTGCCTTTCGGTTTACCGGTGTCATTCCGCTGTTATGGCCGCGTTTGTCTCATTCCACGCCTGA
CACTCAGTTCCGGGTAGGCAGTTCGCTCCAAGCTGGACTGTATGCACGAACCCCCCGTTCAGTCCGACCG
CTGCGCCTTATCCGGTAACTATCGTCTTGAGTCCAACCCGGAAAGACATGCAAAAGCACCACTGGCAGCA
GCCACTGGTAATTGATTTAGAGGAGTTAGTCTTGAAGTCATGCGCCGGTTAAGGCTAAACTGAAAGGACA
AGTTTTGGTGACTGCGCTCCTCCAAGCCAGTTACCTCGGTTCAAAGAGTTGGTAGCTCAGAGAACCTTCG
AAAAACCGCCCTGCAAGGCGGTTTTTTCGTTTTCAGAGCAAGAGATTACGCGCAGACCAAAACGATCTCA
AGAAGATCATCTTATTAAGGGGTCTGACGCTCAGTGGAACGAAAAATCAATCTAAAGTATATATGAGTAA
ACTTGGTCTGACAGTTACCTTAGAAAAACTCATCGAGCATCAAATGAAACTGCAATTTATTCATATCAGG
ATTATCAATACCATATTTTTGAAAAAGCCGTTTCTGTAATGAAGGAGAAAACTCACCGAGGCAGTTCCAT
AGGATGGCAAGATCCTGGTATCGGTCTGCGATTCCGACTCGTCCAACATCAATACAACCTATTAATTTCC
CCTCGTCAAAAATAAGGTTATCAAGTGAGAAATCACCATGAGTGACGACTGAATCCGGTGAGAATGGCAA
AAGCTTATGCATTTCTTTCCAGACTTGTTCAACAGGCCAGCCATTACGCTCGTCATCAAAATCACTCGCA
TCAACCAAACCGTTATTCATTCGTGATTGCGCCTGAGCGAGACGAAATACGCGATCGCTGTTAAAAGGAC
AATTACAAACAGGAATCGAATGCAACCGGCGCAGGAACACTGCCAGCGCATCAACAATATTTTCACCTGA
ATCAGGATATTCTTCTAATACCTGGAATGCTGTTTTCCCGGGGATCGCAGTGGTGAGTAACCATGCATCA
TCAGGAGTACGGATAAAATGCTTGATGGTCGGAAGAGGCATAAATTCCGTCAGCCAGTTTAGTCTGACCA
TCTCATCTGTAACATCATTGGCAACGCTACCTTTGCCATGTTTCAGAAACAACTCTGGCGCATCGGGCTT
CCCATACAATCGATAGATTGTCGCACCTGATTGCCCGACATTATCGCGAGCCCATTTATACCCATATAAA
TCAGCATCCATGTTGGAATTTAATCGCGGCCTGGAGCAAGACGTTTCCCGTTGAATATGGCTCATAACAC
CCCTTGTATTACTGTTTATGTAAGCAGACAGTTTTATTGTTCATGATGATATATTTTTATCTTGTGCAAT
GTACATCAGAGATTTTGAGACACAACCAATTATTGAAGGCCTCCCTAACGGGGGGCCTTTTTTTGTTTCT
GGTCTCCCAAGCGCTTAACGATCGTTGGCTGAACAAACAGACAATCTGGTCTGTTTGTATTATGGAAAAT
TTTTCTGTATAATAGATTCAACAAACAGACAATCTGGTCTGTTTGTATTATCAGCGGTCAACGCATGTGC
TTTGCGTTCTGATGAGACAGTGATGTCGAAACCGCCTCTACAAATAATTTTGTTTAACGATACACGTAAG
GAGTACCTTTAATGAATACCGATCTGCACTTTCCGCCGTACGCCCCTGGCCGCGTTCCGTTCATCGGTCA
CGCTGTACCCCTGGCCCGCGACCGATTGGCCTTTCTGCAGCGGCTGAGAGAACATGGCCCGATTGTCCGA
ATTAGCATTGGGCCGAAAACGCTTACGGTAATTAACAGCCCGGACTTGGTGCAAGAAATGTTAACCCGTA
AAAGTGGTCAATTCTCGAAAGGCCTGCTGTTTGAGAAGCTGAAACTGTTCGGGAACGATGCGTTGCCTGT
TGCAGAAGGCGGCCGTCATCTGCGACGTCGGAGACTCATGCAGCCGGCCTTCCACCACCAGCAAGTCGAT
CAATATGTGCGTACGATGCAGACCACCGTTGAGCCAATGATCGCGGCGTGGCAGTCTATGGGACCATTAG
ATCTGAAAACGGAAATGCAACTTATGACGCAGAATGTAGTGATGGGCGCGCTTTTCAGCACTATTCCGGA
TCGCAAAACTGGGCACGCAATTTTGGAATCTGTGGATACCTTATTTGCAGCTGCACTGCGGCGCGCATTG
TTGCCGCTTCCGCTTTTGGAACGACTTCCGACGCGCGGAAACCGTCGTGCTCGTCGGGCTGGACAAGTGA
TGCGTGCCGCAGTTGGTGAAGTCATTGCTGATCATCTGGCGCGGCCGGACGAACACGACGATATCGTTTC
GCTCCTCCTGTCAGCGCAGGAGCCGGATGGTACCCCGTTGGCCGATGAGGATATTCTGTCTGAAGTGACG
GGCTTACTGGCGGCAGGTTCAGAAACCACCGCGGTGACGCTGACCTGGCTGTTTCACGAATTGTCCCGCA
ATCCGGATTTAGAACGCCAGTTACACTCAGAAGTCGATGCTGTACTTACAGATGAACCGTTAACGACGAA
AACGCTGTCCCGGTTAACCTTCACACGACGTCTTGTTAATGAATCGTTGCGCCTGTATTCGCCGGCGTGG
TTAGTGACCCGTCAGACTACTGAACCGGTGAGACTGGGTACCGTGGATCTGCCGGCCGGTGAAGATATCG
TATGGAGCCCTTATACCTTGCATCGTGACCCCGGCCTCTATCCTGATCCGCTGCGCTTTGACCCAGATCG
ATGGCTTCCTGAACGCCCTCAACCCCCGAAAGGTGCCTTTATCCCGTTTGGCGCGGGCAAACGTCAGTGC
ATGGGCAATGAATTTGCCGTCGCGGAAGCCACATTGATTACCGCACTCATTGCATCCCGCTGGCGTCTGC
GTCCTGTAGCCGGTCCTGCAGTTCGGCCCGTGGGCGCTATCACACTTCATCCGTCGACACTCCGTATGAC
CGCTGAGGCACGTACGCCAGTTCGCCGTCATCAGGAAGCGGCGTAATAAGGATGAGCTCTACAAATAAGC
AGAGGTGGTTGTGTTGCGAAAAAAAAAAAAAACACCCTAACGGGTGTTTTTTTTTTTTTGGTGTCCCCAC
GTGTGGCGCTGGAGACCGTCCAATGGCGGCGCGCCATCGAATGGTGCAAAACCTTTCGCGGTATGGCATG
ATAGCGCCCGGAAGAGAGTCAATTCAGGGTGGTGAATATGAGCCCGAAACGTCGTACCCAGGCAGAACGT
GCAATGGAAACCCAGGGTAAACTGATTGCAGCAGCACTGGGTGTTCTGCGTGAAAAAGGTTATGCAGGTT
TTCGTATTGCAGATGTTCCGGGTGCAGCCGGTGTTAGCCGTGGTGCACAGAGCCATCATTTTCCGACCAA
ACTGGAACTGCTGCTGGCAACCTTTGAATGGCTGTATGAGCAGATTACCGAACGTAGCCGTGCACGTCTG
GCAAAACTGAAACCGGAAGATGATGTTATTCAGCAGATGCTGGATGATGCAGCAGATTTTTTTCTGGATG
ATGATTTTAGCATCGGCCTGGATCTGATTGTTGCAGCAGATCGTGATCCGGCACTGCGTGAAGGTATTCT
GCGTACCGTTGAACGTAATCGTTTTGTTGTTGAAGATATGTGGCTGGGTGTGCTGGTGAGCCGTGGTCTG
AGCCGTGATGATGCCGAAGATATTCTGTGGCTGATTTTTAACAGCGTTCGTGGTCTGACAGTTCGTAGCC
TGTGGCAGAAAGATAAAGAACGTTTTGAACGTGTGCGTAATAGCACCCTGGAAATTGCACGTGAACGTTA
TGCAAAATTCAAACGTTGATAAGGATCCTAATTGGTAACGAATCAGACAATTGACGGCTCGAGGGAGTAG
CATAGGGTTTGCAGAATCCCTGCTTCGTCCATTTGACAGGCACATTATGCATCGATGATAAGCTGTCAAA
CATGAGCAGATCCTCTACGCCGGACGCATCGTGGCCGGCATCACCGGCGCCACAGGTGCGGTTGCTGGCG
CCTATATCGCCGACATCACCGATGGGGAAGATCGGGCTCGCCACTTCGGGCTCATGAGCAAATATTTTAT
CTGAGGTGCTTCCTCGCTC
